>Addgene plasmid #115990 | pSW615 - pATHB-8 | addgene full sequence | sequence record 227247 | Addgene NGS Result
GACGAAAGGGCCTCGTGATACGCCTATTTTTATAGGTTAATGTCATGATAATAATGGTTTCTTAGACGTC
AGGTGGCACTTTTCGGGGAAATGTGCGCGGAACCCCTATTTGTTTATTTTTCTAAATACATTCAAATATG
TATCCGCTCATGAGACAATAACCCTGATAAATGCTTCAATAATATTGAAAAAGGAAGAGTATGAGTATTC
AACATTTCCGTGTCGCCCTTATTCCCTTTTTTGCGGCATTTTGCCTTCCTGTTTTTGCTCACCCAGAAAC
GCTGGTGAAAGTAAAAGATGCTGAAGATCAGTTGGGTGCACGAGTGGGTTACATCGAACTGGATCTCAAC
AGCGGTAAGATCCTTGAGAGTTTTCGCCCCGAAGAACGTTTTCCAATGATGAGCACTTTTAAAGTTCTGC
TATGTGGCGCGGTATTATCCCGTATTGACGCCGGGCAAGAGCAACTCGGTCGCCGCATACACTATTCTCA
GAATGACTTGGTTGAGTACTCACCAGTCACAGAAAAGCATCTTACGGATGGCATGACAGTAAGAGAATTA
TGCAGTGCTGCCATAACCATGAGTGATAACACTGCGGCCAACTTACTTCTGACAACGATCGGAGGACCGA
AGGAGCTAACCGCTTTTTTGCACAACATGGGGGATCATGTAACTCGCCTTGATCGTTGGGAACCGGAGCT
GAATGAAGCCATACCAAACGACGAGCGTGACACCACGATGCCTGTAGCAATGGCAACAACGTTGCGCAAA
CTATTAACTGGCGAACTACTTACTCTAGCTTCCCGGCAACAATTAATAGACTGGATGGAGGCGGATAAAG
TTGCAGGACCACTTCTGCGCTCGGCCCTTCCGGCTGGCTGGTTTATTGCTGATAAATCTGGAGCCGGTGA
GCGTGGCTCTCGAGGTATCATTGCAGCACTGGGGCCAGATGGTAAGCCCTCCCGTATCGTAGTTATCTAC
ACGACGGGGAGTCAGGCAACTATGGATGAACGAAATAGACAGATCGCTGAGATAGGTGCCTCACTGATTA
AGCATTGGTAACTGTCAGACCAAGTTTACTCATATATACTTTAGATTGATTTAAAACTTCATTTTTAATT
TAAAAGGATCTAGGTGAAGATCCTTTTTGATAATCTCATGACCAAAATCCCTTAACGTGAGTTTTCGTTC
CACTGAGCGTCAGACCCCGTAGAAAAGATCAAAGGATCTTCTTGAGATCCTTTTTTTCTGCGCGTAATCT
GCTGCTTGCAAACAAAAAAACCACCGCTACCAGCGGTGGTTTGTTTGCCGGATCAAGAGCTACCAACTCT
TTTTCCGAAGGTAACTGGCTTCAGCAGAGCGCAGATACCAAATACTGTTCTTCTAGTGTAGCCGTAGTTA
GGCCACCACTTCAAGAACTCTGTAGCACCGCCTACATACCTCGCTCTGCTAATCCTGTTACCAGTGGCTG
CTGCCAGTGGCGATAAGTCGTGTCTTACCGGGTTGGACTCAAGACGATAGTTACCGGATAAGGCGCAGCG
GTCGGGCTGAACGGGGGGTTCGTGCACACAGCCCAGCTTGGAGCGAACGACCTACACCGAACTGAGATAC
CTACAGCGTGAGCTATGAGAAAGCGCCACGCTTCCCGAAGGGAGAAAGGCGGACAGGTATCCGGTAAGCG
GCAGGGTCGGAACAGGAGAGCGCACGAGGGAGCTTCCAGGGGGAAACGCCTGGTATCTTTATAGTCCTGT
CGGGTTTCGCCACCTCTGACTTGAGCGTCGATTTTTGTGATGCTCGTCAGGGGGGCGGAGCCTATGGAAA
AACGCCAGCAACGCGGCCTTTTTACGGTTCCTGGCCTTTTGCTGGCCTTTTGCTCACATGTTCTTTCCTG
CGTTATCCCCTGATTCTGTGGATAACCGTATTACCGCCTTTGAGTGAGCTGATACCGCTCGCCGCAGCCG
AACGACCGAGCGCAGCGAGTCAGTGAGCGAGGAAGCGGAAGAGCGCCCAATACGCAAACCGCCTCTCCCC
GCGCGTTGGCCGATTCATTAATGCAGCTGGCACGACAGGTTTCCCGACTGGAAAGCGGGCAGTGAGCGCA
ACGCAATTAATGTGAGTTAGCTCACTCATTAGGCACCCCAGGCTTTACACTTTATGCTTCCGGCTCGTAT
GTTGTGTGGAATTGTGAGCGGATAACAATTTCACACGAGCTATTTAGGTGACACTATAGAAGTGAAGCTT
GGTCTCAACCTGGTCGAAAAATGTATAACAATACGCATGCAAAATTTTCTTTGCGCCAAAGTATTAAAAT
GGCCTGCAACTGTACGGATAAACCAATTTTCAAATGATAATATTTGTATATAATGTTTCTGTATACAGGG
GCGGACCCACGTTAGTCTTGGGTGGGGCATGTGCCCGATACTCAATTCTATAAATCTTATATAAGTTTGC
ATTATGTAATTAAAAATGTATTTAGTTTAGTGGTTTTTTACTTAATGGTGCCCCACATTAACCCAAGTTT
AAACCTTGCTGATGTCTTTTTATTGATTTTTTATAACTGTACCCATATAAGATTATTTCCTGGATTAGCC
ATCTGTATATTAATAAATCGTTTCCTGTGGTTGTGCGATGCATAACCGTCCAAGAAAGTCGTATATTTTT
AATACATGTGTTAAAATAGGTTTTAAGTGAGAATTTTTTTAACTTGTGGAGTGTGGAGTGTAGAGTGTAG
ATGTACATTACCTATATATTTATCCAATTCTGTGTAATAAAGATGTTGGGGCGGCGCCTGCTGCCACATA
CACATTGGATTAGAAGGGCAAAAGAAGTTCTAATAAGGAGCAAACTAATAGCCATGAAAATTATGAATTT
ACCATACTGAAAACAAAGGAATTAAGGTTTTGAATTCAATACTTGTTTTGTTATATATGATGTTGATGTG
ACGTATTTGTGCGTTTCTCATAGTGACTTTGAAAGGAAGGCTAAACGAATTTGCAGTAAAAGTAACAGAA
GAAACACTTCAAAATTGAATTAAAATGAAGAAAAAAAAGAATGAGAAAAAGTGAGAAGTGGTGGTTGTCT
GGTATTAAGGGTACTCACTTCTCTCCTTTTCAACACAGCCCGACACACATGTCTCTTTTTTTTTTTTCAT
ACACACATTTCTATTTATTAGTTTCCTAAAATAAAAATTATAAAACAAAAAGCACACCCACCCATAAACT
AAAGCTTTTCTCTCTCATCCCACTACAAATCTTATATACAAGTTTCGCAAATCTTGACTCTTCACGTTGT
GGATCTATCTAGAGAGATAAGTAAGAGAGAGGAAGAGTAAGGAAGAAAGTGGTTGAACTGTAGCAGAGTC
TGAGGTTTGAATCTTGTAGTTCCCATTGAAGCATGCTTCACCGTTTTTTCCGAAGGAAGTTACTCATCCA
CTGAGAGAGAAAGAGGGATTTGGAGATAGAGAAAGAAATTTCTCAGATGGGTTTGTGAGAATTCACAGCA
AGAGCAAGAAACTCCTATATCTTCCTTTGCTTCCAGTGACCAGCGTGATCAAAAACAAATATTTTTACGG
TATCTATAAGAATCCTCCCCTCTTTTTCTTTTTCCTTAAAGAGAATTTTTTTGCATCTTTCTTAGGTTCC
AATAAATATGCAGAAGAAAGTTAAAATTTTTGTACCGTCGTTGAACCTTTTAAAGACCTAATTAAGAGAC
AAGATCATACTAAGCTCATAAATCACTTTCTATTTACACATATATAGGTTATTAATCTTAAACAAGATCT
ATATTTTATCTTTGAGATTTTTCAAGATTTCATCAAGTGTCACGTTCATTCATTGATTACATTTCAAATT
TCACTAAGAAAGTTAAAACACGGATCTTTTTGAGAATATCAAGAAAGTTCTTTGAAATATACCAAAAGAA
ATCAGTACTTTCAAGAATACATAACTTTTTAGGTTGTGTTAAATAATATTTGCTTTTGTAATAAAGGAAC
AAAATTAAATAGAGAGATCGGAGAGGATCAAAGAACATGAGACCGAATTCTCGCCCTATAGTGAGTCGTA
TTACCTGGCCGTCGTTTTACAACGTCGTGACTGGGAAAACCCTGGCGTTACCCAACTTAATCGCCTTGCA
GCACATCCCCCTTTCGCCAGCTGGCGTAATAGCGAAGAGGCCCGCACCGATCGCCCTTCCCAACAGTTGC
GCAGCCTGAATGGCGAATGGCGCCTGATGCGGTATTTTCTCCTTACGCATCTGTGCGGTATTTCACACCG
CATATGGTGCACTCTCAGTACAATCTGCTCTGATGCCGCATAGTTAAGCCAGCCCCGACACCCGCCAACA
CCCGCTGACGCGCCCTGACGGGCTTGTCTGCTCCCGGCATCCGCTTACAGACAAGCTGTGACCGTCTCCG
GGAGCTGCATGTGTCAGAGGTTTTCACCGTCATCACCGAAACGCGCGA
Features (pLannotate 1.2.2; 12 found; start..end, strand, type, name):
     96..200     +  promoter       AmpR promoter: bla
    201..1061    +  CDS            AmpR: β-lactamase; bla; confers resistance to ampicillin, carbenicillin, and related antibiotics
   1232..1820    +  rep_origin     ori: high-copy-number ColE1/pMB1/pBR322/pUC origin of replication
   2003..2095    +  CDS            lacI (fragment): lac repressor; lacI; The lac repressor binds to the lac operator to inhibit transcription in E. coli. This inhibition can be relieved by adding lactose or isopropyl-β-D-thiogalactopyranoside (IPTG).
   2108..2129    +  protein_bind   CAP binding site: CAP binding activates transcription in the presence of cAMP. E. coli catabolite activator protein
   2144..2174    +  promoter       lac promoter: promoter for the E. coli lac operon
   2182..2198    +  protein_bind   lac operator: The lac repressor binds to the lac operator to inhibit transcription in E. coli. This inhibition can be relieved by adding lactose or isopropyl-β-D-thiogalactopyranoside (IPTG). lac repressor encoded by lacI
   2212..2230    +  promoter       SP6 promoter: promoter for bacteriophage SP6 RNA polymerase
   4045..4063    -  promoter       T7 promoter: promoter for bacteriophage T7 RNA polymerase
   4065..4217    +  CDS            lacZα (fragment): LacZα fragment of β-galactosidase; lacZ fragment
   4223..4322    -  misc_feature   bom (fragment): basis of mobility region from pBR322
   4424..1       -  CDS            rop (fragment) (across the origin): Rop protein, which maintains plasmids at low copy number; rop
