[The description below was written by a language model from this plasmid's Addgene catalogue record and pLannotate feature annotations shown in this document.]
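Description:
pSW615 - pATHB-8 is a GreenGate entry vector that supplies a promoter module for modular, Golden Gate-style assembly of plant expression constructs. It is built on the backbone recorded as A000; the vector type is otherwise unspecified. The 4,458 nt plasmid is propagated in E. coli as a high-copy plasmid. It carries a ColE1/pUC-type origin of replication and a β-lactamase gene (AmpR) under its native bla promoter, which provides ampicillin selection. The feature table also shows leftovers typical of a pUC/pGEM-like cloning backbone: a lacI fragment, a CAP binding site, the lac promoter and operator, a lacZα fragment, and partial bom and rop sequences. These appear to be backbone remnants and do not contribute to the module's purpose.

The payload is a 1,773 bp promoter region of the Arabidopsis thaliana ATHB-8 gene. The automated annotation does not label the insert. However, the unannotated stretch between the flanking SP6 and T7 phage promoters is about the right size to hold it. The insert carries an A1287T substitution that removes an internal Eco31I site. Eco31I (an isoschizomer of BsaI) is the type IIS enzyme used in GreenGate reactions, so removing the internal site keeps the promoter fragment from being cut during assembly. The exact cloning sites are not recorded.

The plasmid belongs to a toolkit for inducible, cell type-specific gene expression in Arabidopsis. In use, the pATHB-8 module is combined with other GreenGate entry modules in a plant destination vector so that this promoter drives a chosen downstream cassette. The record does not state which tissue or cell type the promoter targets.
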