Addgene plasmid #115990: pSW615 - pATHB-8
Purpose: entry vector for GreenGate cloning method, promoter
Depositing lab: Sebastien Wolf. Depositing organization: Universitaet Heidelberg. Publication: A Comprehensive Toolkit for Inducible, Cell Type-Specific Gene Expression in Arabidopsis. Schurholz AK, Lopez-Salmeron V, Li Z, Forner J, Wenzl C, Gaillochet C, Augustin S, Vilches-Barro A, Fuchs M, Gebert M, Lohmann JU, Greb T, Wolf S. Plant Physiol. 2018 Jul 19. pii: pp.18.00463. doi: 10.1104/pp.18.00463. PubMed 30026289.
Backbone
  Vector backbone: A000
  Vector type: Unspecified
Growth in bacteria
  Bacterial resistance: Ampicillin, 100 μg/mL
  Growth temperature: 37°C
  Growth strain: DH5alpha
  Copy number: High Copy
Gene/Insert
  Gene/Insert name: pATHB-8
  Species: A. thaliana (mustard weed)
  Insert size (bp): 1773
  Mutation: A1287T to abolish Eco31I site
  Cloning method: Restriction Enzyme; 5′ cloning site Unknown (unknown if destroyed); 3′ cloning site Unknown (unknown if destroyed)
Terms and licenses: Academic/Nonprofit Terms; Industry Terms: Not Available to Industry
How to cite: pSW615 - pATHB-8 was a gift from Sebastien Wolf (Addgene plasmid # 115990 ; http://n2t.net/addgene:115990 ; RRID:Addgene_115990)
